Addgene plasmid #81322: pDONR223_CD79B_p.H194N
Purpose: Gateway Donor vector containing CD79B , part of the Target Accelerator Plasmid Collection.
Depositing lab: Jesse Boehm & William Hahn & David Root. Depositing organization: Broad Institute. Publication: Systematic Functional Interrogation of Rare Cancer Variants Identifies Oncogenic Alleles. Kim E, Ilic N, Shrestha Y, Zou L, Kamburov A, Zhu C, Yang X, Lubonja R, Tran N, Nguyen C, Lawrence MS, Piccioni F, Bagul M, Doench JG, Chouinard CR, Wu X, Hogstrom L, Natoli T, Tamayo P, Horn H, Corsello SM, Lage K, Root DE, Subramanian A, Golub TR, Getz G, Boehm JS, Hahn WC. Cancer Discov. 2016 Jul;6(7):714-26. doi: 10.1158/2159-8290.CD-16-0160. Epub 2016 May 4. PubMed 27147599.
Backbone
  Vector backbone: pDONR223
  Backbone manufacturer: Invitrogen
  Backbone size w/o insert (bp): 2790
  Vector type: Gateway Entry vector
Growth in bacteria
  Bacterial resistance: Spectinomycin, 50 μg/mL
  Growth temperature: 37°C
  Growth strain: DH5alpha
  Copy number: High Copy
Gene/Insert
  Gene/Insert name: CD79B
  Species: H. sapiens (human)
  Mutation: H194N
  GenBank ID: NM_000626.3
  Entrez Gene: CD79B (a.k.a. AGM6, B29, IGB, Igbeta)
  Promoter: None
  Cloning method: Gateway Cloning
  Sequencing primers: 5′ M13pUC-fwd; 3′ M13-Rev
Terms and licenses: Academic/Nonprofit Terms; Industry Terms: Not Available to Industry
Depositor comments: Closed state: stop codon immediately follows insert
How to cite: pDONR223_CD79B_p.H194N was a gift from Jesse Boehm & William Hahn & David Root (Addgene plasmid # 81322 ; http://n2t.net/addgene:81322 ; RRID:Addgene_81322)
