[The description below was written by a language model from this plasmid's Addgene catalogue record and pLannotate feature annotations shown in this document.]
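Description:
pDONR223_CD79B_p.H194N is a Gateway entry clone built on the Invitrogen pDONR223 backbone and belongs to the Target Accelerator Plasmid Collection, a set of cancer-associated alleles assembled for systematic functional testing of rare variants. It is a small bacterial plasmid (the sequenced record is about 3.5 kb) maintained at high copy in E. coli through a ColE1/pUC-type origin and selected with spectinomycin via the aadA (SmR) aminoglycoside adenylyltransferase gene, which appears to be driven by a class 1 integron Pc promoter fragment. Short annotated remnants of gentamicin resistance, lacI and lacZα sequences are backbone leftovers rather than functional genes, and rrnB T1 and T2 terminators lie upstream of the cloning region, where they help insulate the insert from read-through transcription.

The payload is the human CD79B open reading frame (Igβ/B29), the B-cell antigen receptor signalling partner of CD79A, carrying the H194N missense substitution. The ORF is in the "closed" configuration, meaning a stop codon immediately follows the coding sequence, so it will express the native C-terminus and cannot be fused to C-terminal tags in a destination vector. It is flanked by attL recombination sites (the automated annotation labels them attL3 and a partial attL2). No promoter drives the insert in this plasmid; a T7 promoter sits just outside the downstream att site, pointing back towards the insert in the antisense direction. The construct is therefore not an expression vector itself but a shuttle source: an LR Clonase reaction transfers the mutant CD79B into promoter-bearing destination vectors for comparison of the variant with wild-type CD79B in functional assays.
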