Features (pLannotate 1.2.2; 12 found; start..end, strand, type, name):
     38..74      -  CDS            lacZα (fragment): LacZα fragment of β-galactosidase; lacZ fragment
     91..186     +  protein_bind   attL3: mutant version of attL; recombination site for the Gateway® LR reaction LR Clonase™
    189..875     +  CDS            CD79B: CD79B_HUMAN - Also known as B29, IGB. Experimental evidence at protein level: Swiss-Prot protein existence level 1. Required in cooperation with CD79A for initiation of the signal transduction cascade activated by the B-cell antigen receptor complex (BCR) which leads to internalization of the complex, trafficking to late endosomes and antigen presentation. Enhances phosphorylation of CD79A, possibly by recruiting kinases which phosphorylate CD79A or by recruiting proteins which bind to CD79A and protect it from dephosphorylation. From Homo sapiens (Human).
    886..979     -  protein_bind   attL2 (fragment): mutant version of attL; recombination site for the Gateway® LR reaction LR Clonase™
    997..1015    -  promoter       T7 promoter: promoter for bacteriophage T7 RNA polymerase
   1205..1228    +  promoter       Pc promoter (fragment): intI1 (promoter lies within the coding sequence); class 1 integron promoter
   1404..1460    +  CDS            GmR (fragment): gentamycin acetyltransferase; aacC1; confers resistance to gentamycin
   1467..2258    +  CDS            SmR: aminoglycoside adenylyltransferase (Murphy, 1985); aadA; confers resistance to spectinomycin and streptomycin
   2351..2939    +  rep_origin     ori: high-copy-number ColE1/pMB1/pBR322/pUC origin of replication
   3122..3214    +  CDS            lacI (fragment): lac repressor; lacI; The lac repressor binds to the lac operator to inhibit transcription in E. coli. This inhibition can be relieved by adding lactose or isopropyl-β-D-thiogalactopyranoside (IPTG).
   3269..3296    -  terminator     rrnB T2 terminator: transcription terminator T2 from the E. coli rrnB gene
   3428..3471    +  terminator     rrnB T1 terminator: Escherichia coli rrnB; transcription terminator T1 from the E. coli rrnB gene
>Addgene plasmid #81322 | pDONR223_CD79B_p.H194N | addgene full sequence | sequence record 168427 | Addgene NGS Result
GGCAGTTCCCTACTCTCGCGTTAACGCTAGCATGGATGTTTTCCCAGTCACGACGTTGTAAAACGACGGC
CAGTCTTAAGCTCGGGCCCCAAATAATGATTTTATTTTGACTGATAGTGACCTGTTCGTTGCAACAAATT
GATGAGCAATGCTTTTTTATAATGCCAACTTTGTACAAAAAAGTTGGCATGGCCAGGCTGGCGTTGTCTC
CTGTGCCCAGCCACTGGATGGTGGCGTTGCTGCTGCTGCTCTCAGCTGAGCCAGTACCAGCAGCCAGATC
GGAGGACCGGTACCGGAATCCCAAAGGTAGTGCTTGTTCGCGGATCTGGCAGAGCCCACGTTTCATAGCC
AGGAAACGGGGCTTCACGGTGAAAATGCACTGCTACATGAACAGCGCCTCCGGCAATGTGAGCTGGCTCT
GGAAGCAGGAGATGGACGAGAATCCCCAGCAGCTGAAGCTGGAAAAGGGCCGCATGGAAGAGTCCCAGAA
CGAATCTCTCGCCACCCTCACCATCCAAGGCATCCGGTTTGAGGACAATGGCATCTACTTCTGCCAGCAG
AAGTGCAACAACACCTCGGAGGTCTACCAGGGCTGCGGCACAGAGCTGCGAGTCATGGGATTCAGCACCT
TGGCACAGCTGAAGCAGAGGAACACGCTGAAGGATGGTATCATCATGATCCAGACGCTGCTGATCATCCT
CTTCATCATCGTGCCTATCTTCCTGCTGCTGGACAAGGATGACAGCAAGGCTGGCATGGAGGAAGATAAC
ACCTACGAGGGCCTGGACATTGACCAGACAGCCACCTATGAGGACATAGTGACGCTGCGGACAGGGGAAG
TGAAGTGGTCTGTAGGTGAGCACCCAGGCCAGGAGTGATTGCCAACTTTCTTGTACAAAGTTGTCATTAT
AAGAAAGCATTGCTTATCAATTTGTTGCAACGAACAGGTCACTATCAGTCAAAATAAAATCATTATTTGC
CATCCAGCTGATATCCCCTATAGTGAGTCGTATTACATGGTCATAGCTGTTTCCTGGCAGCTCTGGCCCG
TGTCTCAAAATCTCTGATGTTACATTGCACAAGATAAAAATATATCATCATGCCTCCTCTAGACCAGCCA
GGACAGAAATGCCTCGACTTCGCTGCTACCCAAGGTTGCCGGGTGACGCACACCGTGGAAACGGATGAAG
GCACGAACCCAGTGGACATAAGCCTGTTCGGTTCGTAAGCTGTAATGCAAGTAGCGTATGCGCTCACGCA
ACTGGTCCAGAACCTTGACCGAACGCAGCGGTGGTAACGGCGCAGTGGCGGTTTTCATGGCTTGTTATGA
CTGTTTTTTTGGGGTACAGTCTATGCCTCGGGCATCCAAGCAGCAAGCGCGTTACGCCGTGGGTCGATGT
TTGATGTTATGGAGCAGCAACGATGTTACGCAGCAGGGCAGTCGCCCTAAAACAAAGTTAAACATTATGA
GGGAAGCGGTGATCGCCGAAGTATCGACTCAACTATCAGAGGTAGTTGGCGTCATCGAGCGCCATCTCGA
ACCGACGTTGCTGGCCGTACATTTGTACGGCTCCGCAGTGGATGGCGGCCTGAAGCCACACAGTGATATT
GATTTGCTGGTTACGGTGACCGTAAGGCTTGATGAAACAACGCGGCGAGCTTTGATCAACGACCTTTTGG
AAACTTCGGCTTCCCCTGGAGAGAGCGAGATTCTCCGCGCTGTAGAAGTCACCATTGTTGTGCACGACGA
CATCATTCCGTGGCGTTATCCAGCTAAGCGCGAACTGCAATTTGGAGAATGGCAGCGCAATGACATTCTT
GCAGGTATCTTCGAGCCAGCCACGATCGACATTGATCTGGCTATCTTGCTGACAAAAGCAAGAGAACATA
GCGTTGCCTTGGTAGGTCCAGCGGCGGAGGAACTCTTTGATCCGGTTCCTGAACAGGATCTATTTGAGGC
GCTAAATGAAACCTTAACGCTATGGAACTCGCCGCCCGACTGGGCTGGCGATGAGCGAAATGTAGTGCTT
ACGTTGTCCCGCATTTGGTACAGCGCAGTAACCGGCAAAATCGCGCCGAAGGATGTCGCTGCCGACTGGG
CAATGGAGCGCCTGCCGGCCCAGTATCAGCCCGTCATACTTGAAGCTAGACAGGCTTATCTTGGACAAGA
AGAAGATCGCTTGGCCTCGCGCGCAGATCAGTTGGAAGAATTTGTCCACTACGTGAAAGGCGAGATCACC
AAGGTAGTCGGCAAATAACCCTCGAGCCACCCATGACCAAAATCCCTTAACGTGAGTTACGCGTCGTTCC
ACTGAGCGTCAGACCCCGTAGAAAAGATCAAAGGATCTTCTTGAGATCCTTTTTTTCTGCGCGTAATCTG
CTGCTTGCAAACAAAAAAACCACCGCTACCAGCGGTGGTTTGTTTGCCGGATCAAGAGCTACCAACTCTT
TTTCCGAAGGTAACTGGCTTCAGCAGAGCGCAGATACCAAATACTGTTCTTCTAGTGTAGCCGTAGTTAG
GCCACCACTTCAAGAACTCTGTAGCACCGCCTACATACCTCGCTCTGCTAATCCTGTTACCAGTGGCTGC
TGCCAGTGGCGATAAGTCGTGTCTTACCGGGTTGGACTCAAGACGATAGTTACCGGATAAGGCGCAGCGG
TCGGGCTGAACGGGGGGTTCGTGCACACAGCCCAGCTTGGAGCGAACGACCTACACCGAACTGAGATACC
TACAGCGTGAGCTATGAGAAAGCGCCACGCTTCCCGAAGGGAGAAAGGCGGACAGGTATCCGGTAAGCGG
CAGGGTCGGAACAGGAGAGCGCACGAGGGAGCTTCCAGGGGGAAACGCCTGGTATCTTTATAGTCCTGTC
GGGTTTCGCCACCTCTGACTTGAGCGTCGATTTTTGTGATGCTCGTCAGGGGGGCGGAGCCTATGGAAAA
ACGCCAGCAACGCGGCCTTTTTACGGTTCCTGGCCTTTTGCTGGCCTTTTGCTCACATGTTCTTTCCTGC
GTTATCCCCTGATTCTGTGGATAACCGTATTACCGCCTTTGAGTGAGCTGATACCGCTCGCCGCAGCCGA
ACGACCGAGCGCAGCGAGTCAGTGAGCGAGGAAGCGGAAGAGCGCCCAATACGCAAACCGCCTCTCCCCG
CGCGTTGGCCGATTCATTAATGCAGCTGGCACGACAGGTTTCCCGACTGGAAAGCGGGCAGTGAGCGCAA
CGCAATTAATACGCGTACCGCTAGCCAGGAAGAGTTTGTAGAAACGCAAAAAGGCCATCCGTCAGGATGG
CCTTCTGCTTAGTTTGATGCCTGGCAGTTTATGGCGGGCGTCCTGCCCGCCACCCTCCGGGCCGTTGCTT
CACAACGTTCAAATCCGCTCCCGGCGGATTTGTCCTACTCAGGAGAGCGTTCACCGACAAACAACAGATA
AAACGAAAGGCCCAGTCTTCCGACTGAGCCTTTCGTTTTATTTGATGCCT
