>Addgene plasmid #81322 | pDONR223_CD79B_p.H194N | depositor partial sequence | sequence record 154641 | Insert sequence
ATGGCCAGGCTGGCGTTGTCTCCTGTGCCCAGCCACTGGATGGTGGCGTTGCTGCTGCTGCTCTCAGCTG
AGCCAGTACCAGCAGCCAGATCGGAGGACCGGTACCGGAATCCCAAAGGTAGTGCTTGTTCGCGGATCTG
GCAGAGCCCACGTTTCATAGCCAGGAAACGGGGCTTCACGGTGAAAATGCACTGCTACATGAACAGCGCC
TCCGGCAATGTGAGCTGGCTCTGGAAGCAGGAGATGGACGAGAATCCCCAGCAGCTGAAGCTGGAAAAGG
GCCGCATGGAAGAGTCCCAGAACGAATCTCTCGCCACCCTCACCATCCAAGGCATCCGGTTTGAGGACAA
TGGCATCTACTTCTGCCAGCAGAAGTGCAACAACACCTCGGAGGTCTACCAGGGCTGCGGCACAGAGCTG
CGAGTCATGGGATTCAGCACCTTGGCACAGCTGAAGCAGAGGAACACGCTGAAGGATGGTATCATCATGA
TCCAGACGCTGCTGATCATCCTCTTCATCATCGTGCCTATCTTCCTGCTGCTGGACAAGGATGACAGCAA
GGCTGGCATGGAGGAAGATAACACCTACGAGGGCCTGGACATTGACCAGACAGCCACCTATGAGGACATA
GTGACGCTGCGGACAGGGGAAGTGAAGTGGTCTGTAGGTGAGCACCCAGGCCAGGAG
